>Addgene plasmid #205069 | MTF1 deltaC16 | addgene full sequence | sequence record 409409 | Addgene NGS Result
AAAAAAACCACCGCTACCAGCGGTGGTTTGTTTGCCGGATCAAGAGCTACCAACTCTTTTTCCGAAGGTA
ACTGGCTTCAGCAGAGCGCAGATACCAAATACTGTCCTTCTAGTGTAGCCGTAGTTAGGCCACCACTTCA
AGAACTCTGTAGCACCGCCTACATACCTCGCTCTGCTAATCCTGTTACCAGTGGCTGCTGCCAGTGGCGA
TAAGTCGTGTCTTACCGGGTTGGACTCAAGACGATAGTTACCGGATAAGGCGCAGCGGTCGGGCTGAACG
GGGGGTTCGTGCACACAGCCCAGCTTGGAGCGAACGACCTACACCGAACTGAGATACCTACAGCGTGAGC
TATGAGAAAGCGCCACGCTTCCCGAAGGGAGAAAGGCGGACAGGTATCCGGTAAGCGGCAGGGTCGGAAC
AGGAGAGCGCACGAGGGAGCTTCCAGGGGGAAACGCCTGGTATCTTTATAGTCCTGTCGGGTTTCGCCAC
CTCTGACTTGAGCGTCGATTTTTGTGATGCTCGTCAGGGGGGCGGAGCCTATGGAAAAACGCCAGCAACG
CGGCCTTTTTACGGTTCCTGGCCTTTTGCTGGCCTTTTGCTCACATGTTCTTTCCTGCGTTATCCCCTGA
TTCTGTGGATAACCGTATTACCGCCTTTGAGTGAGCTGATACCGCTCGCCGCAGCCGAACGACCGAGCGC
AGCGAGTCAGTGAGCGAGGAAGCGGAAGAGCGCCTGATGCGGTATTTTCTCCTTACGCATCTGTGCGGTA
TTTCACACCGCATATGGTGCACTCTCAGTACAATCTGCTCTGATGCCGCATAGTTAAGCCAGTATACACT
CCGCTATCGCTACGTGACTGGGTCATGGCTGCGCCCCGACACCCGCCAACACCCGCTGACGCGCCCTGAC
GGGCTTGTCTGCTCCCGGCATCCGCTTACAGACAAGCTGTGACCGTCTCCGGGAGCTGCATGTGTCAGAG
GTTTTCACCGTCATCACCGAAACGCGCGAGGCAGCAGATCAATTCGCGCGCGAAGGCGAAGCGGCATGCA
TTTACGTTGACACCATCGAATGGTGCAAAACCTTTCGCGGTATGGCATGATAGCGCCCGGAAGAGAGTCA
ATTCAGGGTGGTGAATGTGAAACCAGTAACGTTATACGATGTCGCAGAGTATGCCGGTGTCTCTTATCAG
ACCGTTTCCCGCGTGGTGAACCAGGCCAGCCACGTTTCTGCGAAAACGCGGGAAAAAGTGGAAGCGGCGA
TGGCGGAGCTGAATTACATTCCCAACCGCGTGGCACAACAACTGGCGGGCAAACAGTCGTTGCTGATTGG
CGTTGCCACCTCCAGTCTGGCCCTGCACGCGCCGTCGCAAATTGTCGCGGCGATTAAATCTCGCGCCGAT
CAACTGGGTGCCAGCGTGGTGGTGTCGATGGTAGAACGAAGCGGCGTCGAAGCCTGTAAAGCGGCGGTGC
ACAATCTTCTCGCGCAACGCGTCAGTGGGCTGATCATTAACTATCCGCTGGATGACCAGGATGCCATTGC
TGTGGAAGCTGCCTGCACTAATGTTCCGGCGTTATTTCTTGATGTCTCTGACCAGACACCCATCAACAGT
ATTATTTTCTCCCATGAAGACGGTACGCGACTGGGCGTGGAGCATCTGGTCGCATTGGGTCACCAGCAAA
TCGCGCTGTTAGCGGGCCCATTAAGTTCTGTCTCGGCGCGTCTGCGTCTGGCTGGCTGGCATAAATATCT
CACTCGCAATCAAATTCAGCCGATAGCGGAACGGGAAGGCGACTGGAGTGCCATGTCCGGTTTTCAACAA
ACCATGCAAATGCTGAATGAGGGCATCGTTCCCACTGCGATGCTGGTTGCCAACGATCAGATGGCGCTGG
GCGCAATGCGCGCCATTACCGAGTCCGGGCTGCGCGTTGGTGCGGATATCTCGGTAGTGGGATACGACGA
TACCGAAGACAGCTCATGTTATATCCCGCCGTTAACCACCATCAAACAGGATTTTCGCCTGCTGGGGCAA
ACCAGCGTGGACCGCTTGCTGCAACTCTCTCAGGGCCAGGCGGTGAAGGGCAATCAGCTGTTGCCCGTCT
CACTGGTGAAAAGAAAAACCACCCTGGCGCCCAATACGCAAACCGCCTCTCCCCGCGCGTTGGCCGATTC
ATTAATGCAGCTGGCACGACAGGTTTCCCGACTGGAAAGCGGGCAGTGAGCGCAACGCAATTAATGTAAG
TTAGCGCGAATTGATCTGGTTTGACAGCTTATCATCGACTGCACGGTGCACCAATGCTTCTGGCGTCAGG
CAGCCATCGGAAGCTGTGGTATGGCTGTGCAGGTCGTAAATCACTGCATAATTCGTGTCGCTCAAGGCGC
ACTCCCGTTCTGGATAATGTTTTTTGCGCCGACATCATAACGGTTCTGGCAAATATTCTGAAATGAGCTG
TTGACAATTAATCATCCGGCTCGTATAATGTGTGGAATTGTGAGCGGATAACAATTTCACACAGGAAACA
GCGCCGCTGAGAAAAAGCGAAGCGGCACTGCTCTTTAACAATTTATCAGACAATCTGTGTGGGCACTCGA
CCGGAATTATCGATTAACTTTATTATTAAAAATTAAAGAGGTATATATTAATGTATCGATTAAATAAGGA
GGAATAAACCATGGGGGGTTCTCATCATCATCATCATCATGGTATGGCTAGCTCTGTTCCAATCCCTGGT
ATTAAAGATATCTCCAAACTTAAGTTCTTTTATGGTTTCAAATATTTATGGAATCCAACAGTATACAATA
AAATCTTTGATAAGCTGGATTTAACTAAAACGTATAAACATCCAGAAGAATTGAAAGTACTTGACCTCTA
CCCTGGCGTTGGTATACAATCAGCTATTTTTTATAATAAATATTGCCCCCGCCAATATTCTTTACTGGAA
AAACGCTCAAGTCTCTACAAGTTTCTGAATGCAAAATTCGAAGGGTCTCCATTGCAAATTCTAAAAAGAG
ATCCATATGACTGGTCAACCTACTCGAATCTAATTGACGAAGAGCGAATATTTGTTCCTGAAGTTCAATC
CTCAGATCATATTAATGATAAATTTCTAACCGTTGCTAATGTGACGGGGGAGGGTTCTGAAGGTCTTATA
ATGCAGTGGCTGTCCTGTATTGGAAACAAGAACTGGTTGTATAGGTTTGGTAAAGTAAAGATGTTATTAT
GGATGCCAAGCACAACAGCTAGAAAACTTCTAGCTAGGCCAGGCATGCATTCTAGATCCAAATGTTCAGT
AGTAAGGGAGGCATTTACAGATACTAAACTCATTGCCATATCAGACGCAAATGAATTGAAGGGATTTGAT
AGTCAATGCATAGAAGAATGGGATCCCATTTTATTTAGTGCTGCGGAAATATGGCCTACAAAGGGAAAGC
CAATTGCGTTAGTAGAAATGGACCCAATTGACTTCGATTTTGACGTAGATAATTGGGATTATGTCACGAG
GCACTTAATGATTTTGAAAAGAACACCCTTGAATACTGTCATGGACTCGCTGGGACATGGTGGCCAACAA
TATTTTAATAGTAGAATCACTGACAAAGATCTGCTAAAAAAGTGTCCGATTGATTTGACAAATGACGAGT
TTATATATCTAACGAAATTATTCATGGAGTGGCCTTTCAAACCATAAATTTTAATGGATTTTGTTGATAT
GTATCAAACAGAGCACTCTGGTTGAAAGCTTGGCTGTTTTGGCGGATGAGAGAAGATTTTCAGCCTGATA
CAGATTAAATCAGAACGCAGAAGCGGTCTGATAAAACAGAATTTGCCTGGCGGCAGTAGCGCGGTGGTCC
CACCTGACCCCATGCCGAACTCAGAAGTGAAACGCCGTAGCGCCGATGGTAGTGTGGGGTCTCCCCATGC
GAGAGTAGGGAACTGCCAGGCATCAAATAAAACGAAAGGCTCAGTCGAAAGACTGGGCCTTTCGTTTTAT
CTGTTGTTTGTCGGTGAACGCTCTCCTGAGTAGGACAAATCCGCCGGGAGCGGATTTGAACGTTGCGAAG
CAACGGCCCGGAGGGTGGCGGGCAGGACGCCCGCCATAAACTGCCAGGCATCAAATTAAGCAGAAGGCCA
TCCTGACGGATGGCCTTTTTGCGTTTCTACAAACTCTTTTGTTTATTTTTCTAAATACATTCAAATATGT
ATCCGCTCATGAGACAATAACCCTGATAAATGCTTCAATAATATTGAAAAAGGAAGAGTATGAGTATTCA
ACATTTCCGTGTCGCCCTTATTCCCTTTTTTGCGGCATTTTGCCTTCCTGTTTTTGCTCACCCAGAAACG
CTGGTGAAAGTAAAAGATGCTGAAGATCAGTTGGGTGCACGAGTGGGTTACATCGAACTGGATCTCAACA
GCGGTAAGATCCTTGAGAGTTTTCGCCCCGAAGAACGTTTTCCAATGATGAGCACTTTTAAAGTTCTGCT
ATGTGGCGCGGTATTATCCCGTGTTGACGCCGGGCAAGAGCAACTCGGTCGCCGCATACACTATTCTCAG
AATGACTTGGTTGAGTACTCACCAGTCACAGAAAAGCATCTTACGGATGGCATGACAGTAAGAGAATTAT
GCAGTGCTGCCATAACCATGAGTGATAACACTGCGGCCAACTTACTTCTGACAACGATCGGAGGACCGAA
GGAGCTAACCGCTTTTTTGCACAACATGGGGGATCATGTAACTCGCCTTGATCGTTGGGAACCGGAGCTG
AATGAAGCCATACCAAACGACGAGCGTGACACCACGATGCCTGTAGCAATGGCAACAACGTTGCGCAAAC
TATTAACTGGCGAACTACTTACTCTAGCTTCCCGGCAACAATTAATAGACTGGATGGAGGCGGATAAAGT
TGCAGGACCACTTCTGCGCTCGGCCCTTCCGGCTGGCTGGTTTATTGCTGATAAATCTGGAGCCGGTGAG
CGTGGGTCTCGCGGTATCATTGCAGCACTGGGGCCAGATGGTAAGCCCTCCCGTATCGTAGTTATCTACA
CGACGGGGAGTCAGGCAACTATGGATGAACGAAATAGACAGATCGCTGAGATAGGTGCCTCACTGATTAA
GCATTGGTAACTGTCAGACCAAGTTTACTCATATATACTTTAGATTGATTTAAAACTTCATTTTTAATTT
AAAAGGATCTAGGTGAAGATCCTTTTTGATAATCTCATGACCAAAATCCCTTAACGTGAGTTTTCGTTCC
ACTGAGCGTCAGACCCCGTAGAAAAGATCAAAGGATCTTCTTGAGATCCTTTTTTTCTGCGCGTAATCTG
CTGCTTGCAAAC
Features (pLannotate 1.2.2; 18 found; start..end, strand, type, name):
    733..873     -  misc_feature   bom: basis of mobility region from pBR322
    975..1015    -  CDS            rop (fragment): Rop protein, which maintains plasmids at low copy number; rop
   1059..1136    +  promoter       lacIq promoter: lacI (mutant); In the lacIq allele, a single base change in the promoter boosts expression of the lacI gene about 10-fold.
   1137..2219    +  CDS            lacI: lac repressor; lacI; The lac repressor binds to the lac operator to inhibit transcription in E. coli. This inhibition can be relieved by adding lactose or isopropyl-β-D-thiogalactopyranoside (IPTG).
   2261..2278    +  promoter       tet promoter (fragment): E. coli promoter for tetracycline efflux protein gene
   2274..2375    -  CDS            yciV (fragment): RNAAM_ECOLI - Also known as trpH From Escherichia coli (strain K12).
   2451..2480    +  promoter       trc promoter: strong E. coli promoter; hybrid between the trp and lac UV5 promoters
   2488..2504    +  protein_bind   lac operator: The lac repressor binds to the lac operator to inhibit transcription in E. coli. This inhibition can be relieved by adding lactose or isopropyl-β-D-thiogalactopyranoside (IPTG). lac repressor encoded by lacI
   2521..2590    +  misc_feature   rrnG antiterminator: antiterminator from the E. coli rrnG leader region (Berg et al., 1989)
   2641..2667    +  CDS            minicistron: synthetic cistron containing a ribosome binding site (Shine-Dalgarno sequence), for enhancing the bacterial expression of a downstream cistron (Schoner, 1997) This first cistron should terminate 3 bp upstream of the ATG for the second cistron.
   2683..2703    +  CDS            capTEV™ (fragment): composite tag for in vivo biotinylation, TEV protease cleavage, and 6xHis tagging
   2713..3732    +  CDS            MTF1: MTF1_YEAST - Experimental evidence at protein level: Swiss-Prot protein existence level 1. Mitochondrial transcription factor that confers selective promoter recognition on the core subunit of the yeast mitochondrial RNA polymerase. Interacts with DNA in a non-specific manner. From Saccharomyces cerevisiae (strain ATCC 204508 / S288c) (Baker's yeast).
   3825..3940    +  ncRNA          5S rRNA: Accession: RF00001 - 5S ribosomal RNA
   3944..4030    +  terminator     rrnB T1 terminator: Escherichia coli rrnB; transcription terminator T1 from the E. coli rrnB gene
   4122..4149    +  terminator     rrnB T2 terminator: transcription terminator T2 from the E. coli rrnB gene
   4168..4259    +  promoter       AmpR promoter: bla
   4260..5120    +  CDS            AmpR: β-lactamase; bla; confers resistance to ampicillin, carbenicillin, and related antibiotics
   5291..547     +  rep_origin     ori (across the origin): high-copy-number ColE1/pMB1/pBR322/pUC origin of replication
