[The description below was written by a language model from this plasmid's Addgene catalogue record and pLannotate feature annotations shown in this document.]
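Description:
MTF1 deltaC16 is a bacterial expression plasmid for producing a truncated form of the Saccharomyces cerevisiae mitochondrial transcription factor Mtf1 (YMR228W) that lacks its C-terminal 16 amino acids. The catalogue lists the backbone as pBR322, and the annotated 5.3 kb sequence fits a pBR322-derived, trc-promoter expression vector. It carries a ColE1/pMB1-type origin of replication, the bom mobilisation region, only a short fragment of rop, and a β-lactamase gene with its own promoter for ampicillin selection. The record describes the plasmid as low copy.

Expression is driven by the hybrid trp/lac trc promoter, followed by a lac operator. A plasmid-borne lacI gene under the lacIq promoter supplies abundant repressor, so transcription stays off until it is induced with IPTG or lactose. Between the operator and the coding region lie an rrnG antiterminator, which helps transcription read through, and a short synthetic minicistron with its own Shine-Dalgarno sequence that improves translation initiation on the downstream open reading frame. Immediately upstream of MTF1 is a short match to part of a composite tag that includes a 6xHis element. This may indicate an N-terminal histidine tag, although the catalogue fields do not state any tag. The MTF1 coding sequence is followed by a 5S rRNA segment and the rrnB T1 and T2 terminators. Short fragments annotated as tet promoter and yciV appear to be vector remnants.

The stated purpose is Mtf1 protein expression. The associated publication title indicates that the truncation serves to examine how the C-terminal tail of Mtf1 contributes to template strand alignment, DNA scrunching and the transition from initiation to elongation during yeast mitochondrial transcription.
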