Addgene plasmid #205069: MTF1 deltaC16
Purpose: MTF1 protein expression
Depositing lab: Smita Patel. Depositing organization: Rutgers, The State University of New Jersey. Publication: The C-terminal tail of the yeast mitochondrial transcription factor Mtf1 coordinates template strand alignment, DNA scrunching and timely transition into elongation. Basu U, Lee SW, Deshpande A, Shen J, Sohn BK, Cho H, Kim H, Patel SS. Nucleic Acids Res. 2020 Mar 18;48(5):2604-2620. doi: 10.1093/nar/gkaa040. PubMed 31980825.
Backbone
  Vector backbone: pBR322
  Vector type: Bacterial Expression
Growth in bacteria
  Bacterial resistance: Ampicillin, 100 μg/mL
  Growth temperature: 37°C
  Growth strain: DH5alpha
  Copy number: Low Copy
Gene/Insert
  Gene/Insert name: MTF1
  Species: S. cerevisiae (budding yeast)
  Mutation: Lacks C-terminal 16 amino acids
  Entrez Gene: MTF1 (a.k.a. YMR228W)
  Cloning method: Unknown
Terms and licenses: Academic/Nonprofit Terms; Industry Terms: Not Available to Industry
How to cite: MTF1 deltaC16 was a gift from Smita Patel (Addgene plasmid # 205069 ; http://n2t.net/addgene:205069 ; RRID:Addgene_205069)
